Addgene plasmid #123810: MTK4_001
Purpose: Encodes Bovine Growth Hormone polyadenylation signal as a Type 4 part to be used in the MTK system
Depositing lab: Hana El-Samad. Depositing organization: University of California, San Francisco (UCSF). Publication: A Toolkit for Rapid Modular Construction of Biological Circuits in Mammalian Cells. Fonseca JP, Bonny AR, Kumar GR, Ng AH, Town J, Wu QC, Aslankoohi E, Chen SY, Dods G, Harrigan P, Osimiri LC, Kistler AL, El-Samad H. ACS Synth Biol. 2019 Nov 15;8(11):2593-2606. doi: 10.1021/acssynbio.9b00322. Epub 2019 Nov 5. PubMed 31686495.
Backbone
  Vector backbone: MTK0_027
  Vector type: Mammalian Expression
Growth in bacteria
  Bacterial resistance: Chloramphenicol, 25 μg/mL
  Growth temperature: 37°C
  Growth strain: DH5alpha
  Copy number: Unknown
Gene/Insert
  Gene/Insert name: Bgh pA
  Species: B. taurus (bovine)
  Cloning method: Restriction Enzyme; 5′ cloning site BsmBI (destroyed during cloning); 3′ cloning site BsmBI (destroyed during cloning)
Terms and licenses: Academic/Nonprofit Terms; Industry Terms: Not Available to Industry
Depositor comments: Type 4 parts are polyadenylation signals in the MTK Please visit https://www.biorxiv.org/content/10.1101/506188v2 for BioRxiv preprint
How to cite: MTK4_001 was a gift from Hana El-Samad (Addgene plasmid # 123810 ; http://n2t.net/addgene:123810 ; RRID:Addgene_123810)
