[The description below was written by a language model from this plasmid's Addgene catalogue record and pLannotate feature annotations shown in this document.]
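Description:
MTK4_001 is a small part-storage plasmid (about 1.9 kb) from the Mammalian Toolkit (MTK), a modular hierarchical cloning system for assembling genetic circuits for mammalian cells. It carries the bovine growth hormone polyadenylation signal (bGH pA) as a "Type 4" part, the position reserved in the MTK scheme for polyadenylation signals. The part was inserted into the MTK0_027 part-entry backbone through BsmBI sites that were destroyed during cloning, as is usual for Type IIS restriction enzyme-based domestication of parts. Although catalogued as a mammalian expression vector, the plasmid has no promoter, coding sequence or mammalian selection marker of its own. It functions as a donor of a single regulatory element rather than as an expression construct.

The annotated backbone is minimal. A high-copy ColE1/pUC-type origin of replication supports propagation in E. coli, although the catalogue lists copy number as unknown. A chloramphenicol acetyltransferase (cat) gene driven by its native promoter provides chloramphenicol selection, and a phage lambda t0 terminator sits downstream of it, on the opposite strand to the bGH pA element. The bGH poly(A) signal is a widely used sequence that directs efficient cleavage and polyadenylation of mammalian transcripts, which supports transcript termination and mRNA stability.

In practice, this part is combined with other MTK part types, such as promoters and coding sequences, to build complete transcriptional units in which bGH pA forms the 3′ end. These units can then be assembled into larger multi-gene circuits for mammalian cells. The record does not describe the overhangs or the enzyme used to release the part in downstream assemblies.
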