Features (pLannotate 1.2.2; 5 found; start..end, strand, type, name):
    443..667     +  polyA_signal   bGH poly(A) signal: bovine growth hormone polyadenylation signal
    685..719     -  terminator     lambda t0 terminator: minimal transcription terminator from phage lambda (Scholtissek and Grosse, 1987)
    793..1449    -  CDS            cat: CAT_ECOLX - Experimental evidence at protein level: Swiss-Prot protein existence level 1. This enzyme is an effector of chloramphenicol resistance in bacteria. From Escherichia coli. This protein is used as a marker in many commonly used cloning vectors, such as pACYC184.
   1450..1547    -  promoter       cat promoter: promoter of the E. coli cat gene encoding chloramphenicol acetyltransferase
   1631..308     +  rep_origin     ori (across the origin): high-copy-number ColE1/pMB1/pBR322/pUC origin of replication
>Addgene plasmid #123810 | MTK4_001 | addgene full sequence | sequence record 249738 | Addgene NGS Result
GACGATAGTTACCGGATAAGGCGCAGCGGTCGGGCTGAACGGGGGGTTCGTGCACACAGCCCAGCTTGGA
GCGAACGACCTACACCGAACTGAGATACCTACAGCGTGAGCTATGAGAAAGCGCCACGCTTCCCGAAGGG
AGAAAGGCGGACAGGTATCCGGTAAGCGGCAGGGTCGGAACAGGAGAGCGCACGAGGGAGCTTCCAGGGG
GAAACGCCTGGTATCTTTATAGTCCTGTCGGGTTTCGCCACCTCTGACTTGAGCGTCGATTTTTGTGATG
CTCGTCAGGGGGGCGGAGCCTATGGAAAAACGCCAGCAACGCGGCCTTTTTACGGTTCCTGGCCTTTTGC
TGGCCTTTTGCTCACATGTTCTTTCCTGCGTTATCCCCTGATTCTGTGGATAACCGTAGTCGGTCTCAAT
CCTAACTCGAGCGACGCCTCGACTGTGCCTTCTAGTTGCCAGCCATCTGTTGTTTGCCCCTCCCCCGTGC
CTTCCTTGACCCTGGAAGGTGCCACTCCCACTGTCCTTTCCTAATAAAATGAGGAAATTGCATCGCATTG
TCTGAGTAGGTGTCATTCTATTCTGGGGGGTGGGGTGGGGCAGGACAGCAAGGGGGAGGATTGGGAAGAC
AATAGCAGGCATGCTGGGGATGCGGTGGGCTCTATGGGCTGTGAGACCAGACCAATAAAAAACGCCCGGC
GGCAACCGAGCGTTCTGAACAAATCCAGATGGAGTTCTGAGGTCATTACTGGATCTATCAACAGGAGTCC
AAGCGAGCTCGATATCAAATTACGCCCCGCCCTGCCACTCATCGCAGTACTGTTGTAATTCATTAAGCAT
TCTGCCGACATGGAAGCCATCACAAACGGCATGATGAACCTGAATCGCCAGCGGCATCAGCACCTTGTCG
CCTTGCGTATAATATTTGCCCATGGTGAAAACGGGGGCGAAGAAGTTGTCCATATTGGCCACGTTTAAAT
CAAAACTGGTGAAACTCACCCAGGGATTGGCTGAAACGAAAAACATATTCTCAATAAACCCTTTAGGGAA
ATAGGCCAGGTTTTCACCGTAACACGCCACATCTTGCGAATATATGTGTAGAAACTGCCGGAAATCGTCG
TGGTATTCACTCCAGAGCGATGAAAACGTTTCAGTTTGCTCATGGAAAACGGTGTAACAAGGGTGAACAC
TATCCCATATCACCAGCTCACCGTCTTTCATTGCCATACGAAATTCCGGATGAGCATTCATCAGGCGGGC
AAGAATGTGAATAAAGGCCGGATAAAACTTGTGCTTATTTTTCTTTACGGTCTTTAAAAAGGCCGTAATA
TCCAGCTGAACGGTCTGGTTATAGGTACATTGAGCAACTGACTGAAATGCCTCAAAATGTTCTTTACGAT
GCCATTGGGATATATCAACGGTGGTATATCCAGTGATTTTTTTCTCCATTTTAGCTTCCTTAGCTCCTGA
AAATCTCGATAACTCAAAAAATACGCCCGGTAGTGATCTTATTTCATTATGGTGAAAGTTGGAACCTCTT
ACGTGCCCGATCAATCATGACCAAAATCCCTTAACGTGAGTTTTCGTTCCACTGAGCGTCAGACCCCGTA
GAAAAGATCAAAGGATCTTCTTGAGATCCTTTTTTTCTGCGCGTAATCTGCTGCTTGCAAACAAAAAAAC
CACCGCTACCAGCGGTGGTTTGTTTGCCGGATCAAGAGCTACCAACTCTTTTTCCGAAGGTAACTGGCTT
CAGCAGAGCGCAGATACCAAATACTGTTCTTCTAGTGTAGCCGTAGTTAGGCCACCACTTCAAGAACTCT
GTAGCACCGCCTACATACCTCGCTCTGCTAATCCTGTTACCAGTGGCTGCTGCCAGTGGCGATAAGTCGT
GTCTTACCGGGTTGGACTCAA
